Addgene plasmid #163077: pMOS023E: Entry vector for: Peredox NADH/NAD+ sensor (cytosolic)
Purpose: Entry vector for: Peredox NADH/NAD+ sensor (cytosolic)
Depositing lab: Adam Cohen. Depositing organization: Harvard University. Publication: Multiplexed Optical Sensors in Arrayed Islands of Cells for multimodal recordings of cellular physiology. Werley CA, Boccardo S, Rigamonti A, Hansson EM, Cohen AE. Nat Commun. 2020 Aug 4;11(1):3881. doi: 10.1038/s41467-020-17607-5. PubMed 32753572.
Backbone
  Vector backbone: pENTR
  Backbone size w/o insert (bp): 2586
  Vector type: Gateway entry vector
Growth in bacteria
  Bacterial resistance: Kanamycin, 50 μg/mL
  Growth temperature: 37°C
  Growth strain: DH5alpha
  Copy number: High Copy
Gene/Insert
  Gene/Insert name: Peredox
  Species: Synthetic
  Insert size (bp): 2769
  Tag / fusion protein: mCherry (C terminal on insert)
  Cloning method: Gateway Cloning
  Sequencing primers: 5′ M13F(-21); 3′ M13R
Resource information
  A portion of this plasmid was derived from a plasmid made by: Gary Yellen
Terms and licenses: Academic/Nonprofit Terms; Industry Terms: Not Available to Industry
Depositor comments: Please see PMID: 21982714 for original reporter gene characterization.
How to cite: pMOS023E: Entry vector for: Peredox NADH/NAD+ sensor (cytosolic) was a gift from Adam Cohen (Addgene plasmid # 163077 ; http://n2t.net/addgene:163077 ; RRID:Addgene_163077)
