[The description below was written by a language model from this plasmid's Addgene catalogue record and pLannotate feature annotations shown in this document.]
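Description:
pMOS023E is a Gateway entry clone built on a pENTR backbone, carrying the cytosolic Peredox NADH/NAD+ biosensor fused to mCherry. It is a bacterial shuttle intermediate rather than an expression vector. It is maintained in E. coli at high copy through a ColE1/pUC-type origin and selected with kanamycin via an aminoglycoside phosphotransferase gene. The sequenced plasmid is about 5.3 kb, consistent with the listed backbone and insert sizes. Upstream of the cloning region sit the rrnB T1 and T2 transcription terminators, which insulate the insert from read-through transcription in bacteria. Short lacI and lacZα fragments also appear in the annotation and are likely non-functional backbone remnants.

The payload lies between attL1 and attL2, the recombination sites used in the Gateway LR reaction to move an insert in a defined orientation into an attR-containing destination vector. The synthetic insert encodes Peredox, which consists of two pH-insensitive mutant copies of the Thermus aquaticus redox-sensing repressor Rex flanking a circularly permuted monomeric T-Sapphire, a pH-resistant GFP variant. This is followed directly in the same reading direction by mCherry as a C-terminal fusion. The green signal reports the cytosolic NADH/NAD+ redox state, and the constitutively fluorescent red partner can serve as a reference for normalising sensor abundance. No eukaryotic promoter is annotated within the att-flanked cassette, so expression depends on the promoter supplied by the chosen destination vector. The only annotated promoter is a T7 promoter outside attL2, pointing back toward the insert. The plasmid belongs to a set of sensor entry vectors made for multiplexed optical recordings of cellular physiology.
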