Features (pLannotate 1.2.2; 11 found; start..end, strand, type, name):
    121..213     +  CDS            lacI (fragment): lac repressor; lacI; The lac repressor binds to the lac operator to inhibit transcription in E. coli. This inhibition can be relieved by adding lactose or isopropyl-β-D-thiogalactopyranoside (IPTG).
    268..295     -  terminator     rrnB T2 terminator: transcription terminator T2 from the E. coli rrnB gene
    427..470     +  terminator     rrnB T1 terminator: Escherichia coli rrnB; transcription terminator T1 from the E. coli rrnB gene
    517..553     -  CDS            lacZα (fragment): LacZα fragment of β-galactosidase; lacZ fragment
    569..668     +  protein_bind   attL1: mutant version of attL; recombination site for the Gateway® LR reaction LR Clonase™
    688..2733    +  CDS            Peredox: genetically encoded fluorescent biosensor of the cytosolic NADH-NAD+ redox state (Hung et al., 2011) consists of two pH-insensitive mutant copies of the Thermus aquaticus redox-sensing repressor Rex (T-Rex) separated by circularly permuted monomeric T-Sapphire (cpmTS), a pH-resistant GFP variant
   2734..3441    +  CDS            mCherry: mCherry is a basic (constitutively fluorescent) red fluorescent protein published in 2004, derived from Discosoma sp.. It is reported to be a very rapidly-maturing monomer with low acid sensitivity.
   3458..3557    -  protein_bind   attL2: mutant version of attL; recombination site for the Gateway® LR reaction LR Clonase™
   3575..3593    -  promoter       T7 promoter: promoter for bacteriophage T7 RNA polymerase
   3727..4536    +  CDS            KanR: aminoglycoside phosphotransferase; aph(3')-Ia; confers resistance to kanamycin in bacteria or G418 (Geneticin®) in eukaryotes
   4683..5271    +  rep_origin     ori: high-copy-number ColE1/pMB1/pBR322/pUC origin of replication
>Addgene plasmid #163077 | pMOS023E: Entry vector for: Peredox NADH/NAD+ sensor (cytosolic) | addgene full sequence | sequence record 325110 | Addgene NGS Result
CTTTCCTGCGTTATCCCCTGATTCTGTGGATAACCGTATTACCGCCTTTGAGTGAGCTGATACCGCTCGC
CGCAGCCGAACGACCGAGCGCAGCGAGTCAGTGAGCGAGGAAGCGGAAGAGCGCCCAATACGCAAACCGC
CTCTCCCCGCGCGTTGGCCGATTCATTAATGCAGCTGGCACGACAGGTTTCCCGACTGGAAAGCGGGCAG
TGAGCGCAACGCAATTAATACGCGTACCGCTAGCCAGGAAGAGTTTGTAGAAACGCAAAAAGGCCATCCG
TCAGGATGGCCTTCTGCTTAGTTTGATGCCTGGCAGTTTATGGCGGGCGTCCTGCCCGCCACCCTCCGGG
CCGTTGCTTCACAACGTTCAAATCCGCTCCCGGCGGATTTGTCCTACTCAGGAGAGCGTTCACCGACAAA
CAACAGATAAAACGAAAGGCCCAGTCTTCCGACTGAGCCTTTCGTTTTATTTGATGCCTGGCAGTTCCCT
ACTCTCGCGTTAACGCTAGCATGGATGTTTTCCCAGTCACGACGTTGTAAAACGACGGCCAGTCTTAAGC
TCGGGCCCCAAATAATGATTTTATTTTGACTGATAGTGACCTGTTCGTTGCAACAAATTGATGAGCAATG
CTTTTTTATAATGCCAACTTTGTACAAAAAAGCAGGCTGCCCACCATGGTTGCTAGCAAAGTTCCTGAAG
CAGCCATTTCCAGACTGATTACTTACCTGAGAATTCTGGAAGAGCTGGAAGCCCAAGGTGTACACCGCAC
CGCCTCCGAGCAACTGGGCGAGCTGGCCCAGGTCACCGCCTTCCAGGTTGATAAGGACCTGTCCTACTTC
GGCTCCTACGGCACTGACGGCGTTGGCTACACTGTACCGGTCCTCAAGAGAGAACTGCGCCATATCCTCG
GTCTGAACCGCAAATGGGGCCTGTGCATCGTGGGGATGGGCCGCCTGGGATCCGCTCTTGCTGATTGGCC
TGGTTTTGGCGAGAGCTTCGAGCTGCGCGGTTTCTTCGATGTTGACCCAGGTATGGTTGGTCGGCCGGTT
CGCGGTGGTGTTATCGAACACGTTGATCTGCTGCCCCAGCGCGTACCTGGTCGCATCGAAATCGCTCTGC
TGACGGTTCCACGCGAGGCAGCACAGAAGGCTGCCGACCTGCTGGTTGCCGCTGGCATCAAGGGCATCCT
GAACTTCGCTCCAGTTGTACTGGAGGTTCCCAAGGAAGTGGCTGTTGAGAACGTTGACATCCTGGCCGGT
CTGACGCGTCTGAGCTTTGCCATTCTGAACCCCACGTGGAGCGCAGCAGGTGGGCATGGTTTCACTGCTC
ACAACGTGTATATCATGGCTGACAAACAGAAGAACGGTATCAAGGCCAACTTCAAGATCCGCCACAACAT
CGAAGACGGCGGCGTTCAGCTGGCTGATCACTACCAGCAGAACACCCCAATCGGCGACGGCCCTGTTCTG
CTGCCTGACAACCACTACTTAAGCATCCAGTCTAAACTGTCCAAAGACCCAAACGAGAAGCGCGACCACA
TGGTTCTGCTGGAATTTGTTACCGCCGCTGGTATCACCCACGGCATGGACGAACTGTACAAGGGCGGCAC
CGGGGGATCTATGGTTTCCAAAGGCGAGGAACTGTTCACTGGTGTTGTTCCTATCCTGGTTGAACTGGAC
GGCGACGTTAACGGCCACAAATTCAGCGTTAGCGGGGAAGGCGAAGGAGACGCTACCTACGGCAAGCTGA
CTCTGAAGTTCATCTGCACCACTGGCAAGCTGCCTGTTCCTTGGCCTACCCTGGTTACTACCTTCTCCTA
TGGTGTTATGGTTTTCGCCAGATATCCTGACCACATGAAGCAGCACGACTTCTTCAAGAGCGCCATGCCT
GAGGGCTACGTTCAGGAACGCACCATCTTTTTCAAGGACGACGGCAACTATAAGACACGCGCTGAGGTTA
AGTTCGAGGGCGACACTCTGGTTAACCGCATCGAGCTGAAGGGCATCGACTTCAAGGAGGACGGCAACAT
CCTGGGCCATAAGCTTGAATATAACACCAAGGTACCTGAAGCCGCCATCAGCCGCCTCATCACTTACCTC
CGCATCCTGGAGGAGCTCGAAGCCCAAGGCGTTCACCGCACTGCAAGCGAGCAGCTGGGCGAACTGGCAC
AGGTTACAGCATTCCAGGTTGACGAAGATCTGTCCTATTTCGGTTCCTACGGCACCGACGGTGTTGGCTA
CACAGTCCCTGTCCTGAAGCGCGAGCTGCGCCACATCCTGGGCCTGAACCGCAAGTGGGGCTTATGCATC
GTTGGCATGGGCCGCCTCGGTAGTGCACTGGCAGACTGGCCGGGCTTTGGTGAATCTTTCGAACTGCGCG
GCTTCTTCGACGTTGATCCAGGCATGGTTGGGCGCCCTGTTCGCGGTGGCGTTATCGAGCATGTTGACCT
CCTGCCACAGCGCGTCCCGGGTCGCATCGAGATCGCCCTGCTGACCGTTCCTCGCGAAGCTGCACAGAAG
GCAGCCGACTTACTAGTCGCCGCTGGTATCAAGGGAATTCTGAACTTCGCCCCTGTTGTTCTGGAGGTTC
CTAAGGAAGTTGCTGTTGAAAACGTTGATTTCCTGGCCGGCCTGACCCGCCTGAGCTTCGCAATCCTGAA
TCCTAAGTGGCGCGAAGAAATGATGGGTTCCGGAACTGGGGGCAACGCCTCTGACGGTGGTGGGTCTGGT
GGTATGGTGAGCAAGGGCGAGGAGGATAACATGGCCATCATCAAGGAGTTCATGCGCTTCAAGGTGCACA
TGGAGGGCTCCGTGAACGGCCACGAGTTCGAGATCGAGGGCGAGGGCGAGGGCCGCCCCTACGAGGGCAC
CCAGACCGCCAAGCTGAAGGTGACCAAGGGTGGCCCCCTGCCCTTCGCCTGGGACATCCTGTCCCCTCAG
TTCATGTACGGCTCCAAGGCCTACGTGAAGCACCCCGCCGACATCCCCGACTACTTGAAGCTGTCCTTCC
CCGAGGGCTTCAAGTGGGAGCGCGTGATGAACTTCGAGGACGGCGGCGTGGTGACCGTGACCCAGGACTC
CTCCCTGCAGGACGGCGAGTTCATCTACAAGGTGAAGCTGCGCGGCACCAACTTCCCCTCCGACGGCCCC
GTAATGCAGAAGAAGACCATGGGCTGGGAGGCCTCCTCCGAGCGGATGTACCCCGAGGACGGCGCCCTGA
AGGGCGAGATCAAGCAGAGGCTGAAGCTGAAGGACGGCGGCCACTACGACGCTGAGGTCAAGACCACCTA
CAAGGCCAAGAAGCCCGTGCAGCTGCCCGGCGCCTACAACGTCAACATCAAGTTGGACATCACCTCCCAC
AACGAGGACTACACCATCGTGGAACAGTACGAACGCGCCGAGGGCCGCCACTCCACCGGCGGCATGGACG
AACTGTACAAGTGAGTCGAGAAGCTTAACCCAGCTTTCTTGTACAAAGTTGGCATTATAAGAAAGCATTG
CTTATCAATTTGTTGCAACGAACAGGTCACTATCAGTCAAAATAAAATCATTATTTGCCATCCAGCTGAT
ATCCCCTATAGTGAGTCGTATTACATGGTCATAGCTGTTTCCTGGCAGCTCTGGCCCGTGTCTCAAAATC
TCTGATGTTACATTGCACAAGATAAAAATATATCATCATGAACAATAAAACTGTCTGCTTACATAAACAG
TAATACAAGGGGTGTTATGAGCCATATTCAACGGGAAACGTCGAGGCCGCGATTAAATTCCAACATGGAT
GCTGATTTATATGGGTATAAATGGGCTCGCGATAATGTCGGGCAATCAGGTGCGACAATCTATCGCTTGT
ATGGGAAGCCCGATGCGCCAGAGTTGTTTCTGAAACATGGCAAAGGTAGCGTTGCCAATGATGTTACAGA
TGAGATGGTCAGACTAAACTGGCTGACGGAATTTATGCCTCTTCCGACCATCAAGCATTTTATCCGTACT
CCTGATGATGCATGGTTACTCACCACTGCGATCCCCGGAAAAACAGCATTCCAGGTATTAGAAGAATATC
CTGATTCAGGTGAAAATATTGTTGATGCGCTGGCAGTGTTCCTGCGCCGGTTGCATTCGATTCCTGTTTG
TAATTGTCCTTTTAACAGCGATCGCGTATTTCGTCTCGCTCAGGCGCAATCACGAATGAATAACGGTTTG
GTTGATGCGAGTGATTTTGATGACGAGCGTAATGGCTGGCCTGTTGAACAAGTCTGGAAAGAAATGCATA
AACTTTTGCCATTCTCACCGGATTCAGTCGTCACTCATGGTGATTTCTCACTTGATAACCTTATTTTTGA
CGAGGGGAAATTAATAGGTTGTATTGATGTTGGACGAGTCGGAATCGCAGACCGATACCAGGATCTTGCC
ATCCTATGGAACTGCCTCGGTGAGTTTTCTCCTTCATTACAGAAACGGCTTTTTCAAAAATATGGTATTG
ATAATCCTGATATGAATAAATTGCAGTTTCATTTGATGCTCGATGAGTTTTTCTAATCAGAATTGGTTAA
TTGGTTGTAACACTGGCAGAGCATTACGCTGACTTGACGGGACGGCGCAAGCTCATGACCAAAATCCCTT
AACGTGAGTTACGCGTCGTTCCACTGAGCGTCAGACCCCGTAGAAAAGATCAAAGGATCTTCTTGAGATC
CTTTTTTTCTGCGCGTAATCTGCTGCTTGCAAACAAAAAAACCACCGCTACCAGCGGTGGTTTGTTTGCC
GGATCAAGAGCTACCAACTCTTTTTCCGAAGGTAACTGGCTTCAGCAGAGCGCAGATACCAAATACTGTT
CTTCTAGTGTAGCCGTAGTTAGGCCACCACTTCAAGAACTCTGTAGCACCGCCTACATACCTCGCTCTGC
TAATCCTGTTACCAGTGGCTGCTGCCAGTGGCGATAAGTCGTGTCTTACCGGGTTGGACTCAAGACGATA
GTTACCGGATAAGGCGCAGCGGTCGGGCTGAACGGGGGGTTCGTGCACACAGCCCAGCTTGGAGCGAACG
ACCTACACCGAACTGAGATACCTACAGCGTGAGCTATGAGAAAGCGCCACGCTTCCCGAAGGGAGAAAGG
CGGACAGGTATCCGGTAAGCGGCAGGGTCGGAACAGGAGAGCGCACGAGGGAGCTTCCAGGGGGAAACGC
CTGGTATCTTTATAGTCCTGTCGGGTTTCGCCACCTCTGACTTGAGCGTCGATTTTTGTGATGCTCGTCA
GGGGGGCGGAGCCTATGGAAAAACGCCAGCAACGCGGCCTTTTTACGGTTCCTGGCCTTTTGCTGGCCTT
TTGCTCACATGTT
