>Addgene plasmid #163077 | pMOS023E: Entry vector for: Peredox NADH/NAD+ sensor (cytosolic) | depositor partial sequence | sequence record 315890 | Peredox-mCherry
ATGGTTGCTAGCAAAGTTCCTGAAGCAGCCATTTCCAGACTGATTACTTACCTGAGAATTCTGGAAGAGC
TGGAAGCCCAAGGTGTACACCGCACCGCCTCCGAGCAACTGGGCGAGCTGGCCCAGGTCACCGCCTTCCA
GGTTGATAAGGACCTGTCCTACTTCGGCTCCTACGGCACTGACGGCGTTGGCTACACTGTACCGGTCCTC
AAGAGAGAACTGCGCCATATCCTCGGTCTGAACCGCAAATGGGGCCTGTGCATCGTGGGGATGGGCCGCC
TGGGATCCGCTCTTGCTGATTGGCCTGGTTTTGGCGAGAGCTTCGAGCTGCGCGGTTTCTTCGATGTTGA
CCCAGGTATGGTTGGTCGGCCGGTTCGCGGTGGTGTTATCGAACACGTTGATCTGCTGCCCCAGCGCGTA
CCTGGTCGCATCGAAATCGCTCTGCTGACGGTTCCACGCGAGGCAGCACAGAAGGCTGCCGACCTGCTGG
TTGCCGCTGGCATCAAGGGCATCCTGAACTTCGCTCCAGTTGTACTGGAGGTTCCCAAGGAAGTGGCTGT
TGAGAACGTTGACATCCTGGCCGGTCTGACGCGTCTGAGCTTTGCCATTCTGAACCCCACGTGGAGCGCA
GCAGGTGGGCATGGTTTCACTGCTCACAACGTGTATATCATGGCTGACAAACAGAAGAACGGTATCAAGG
CCAACTTCAAGATCCGCCACAACATCGAAGACGGCGGCGTTCAGCTGGCTGATCACTACCAGCAGAACAC
CCCAATCGGCGACGGCCCTGTTCTGCTGCCTGACAACCACTACTTAAGCATCCAGTCTAAACTGTCCAAA
GACCCAAACGAGAAGCGCGACCACATGGTTCTGCTGGAATTTGTTACCGCCGCTGGTATCACCCACGGCA
TGGACGAACTGTACAAGGGCGGCACCGGGGGATCTATGGTTTCCAAAGGCGAGGAACTGTTCACTGGTGT
TGTTCCTATCCTGGTTGAACTGGACGGCGACGTTAACGGCCACAAATTCAGCGTTAGCGGGGAAGGCGAA
GGAGACGCTACCTACGGCAAGCTGACTCTGAAGTTCATCTGCACCACTGGCAAGCTGCCTGTTCCTTGGC
CTACCCTGGTTACTACCTTCTCCTATGGTGTTATGGTTTTCGCCAGATATCCTGACCACATGAAGCAGCA
CGACTTCTTCAAGAGCGCCATGCCTGAGGGCTACGTTCAGGAACGCACCATCTTTTTCAAGGACGACGGC
AACTATAAGACACGCGCTGAGGTTAAGTTCGAGGGCGACACTCTGGTTAACCGCATCGAGCTGAAGGGCA
TCGACTTCAAGGAGGACGGCAACATCCTGGGCCATAAGCTTGAATATAACACCAAGGTACCTGAAGCCGC
CATCAGCCGCCTCATCACTTACCTCCGCATCCTGGAGGAGCTCGAAGCCCAAGGCGTTCACCGCACTGCA
AGCGAGCAGCTGGGCGAACTGGCACAGGTTACAGCATTCCAGGTTGACGAAGATCTGTCCTATTTCGGTT
CCTACGGCACCGACGGTGTTGGCTACACAGTCCCTGTCCTGAAGCGCGAGCTGCGCCACATCCTGGGCCT
GAACCGCAAGTGGGGCTTATGCATCGTTGGCATGGGCCGCCTCGGTAGTGCACTGGCAGACTGGCCGGGC
TTTGGTGAATCTTTCGAACTGCGCGGCTTCTTCGACGTTGATCCAGGCATGGTTGGGCGCCCTGTTCGCG
GTGGCGTTATCGAGCATGTTGACCTCCTGCCACAGCGCGTCCCGGGTCGCATCGAGATCGCCCTGCTGAC
CGTTCCTCGCGAAGCTGCACAGAAGGCAGCCGACTTACTAGTCGCCGCTGGTATCAAGGGAATTCTGAAC
TTCGCCCCTGTTGTTCTGGAGGTTCCTAAGGAAGTTGCTGTTGAAAACGTTGATTTCCTGGCCGGCCTGA
CCCGCCTGAGCTTCGCAATCCTGAATCCTAAGTGGCGCGAAGAAATGATGGGTTCCGGAACTGGGGGCAA
CGCCTCTGACGGTGGTGGGTCTGGTGGTATGGTGAGCAAGGGCGAGGAGGATAACATGGCCATCATCAAG
GAGTTCATGCGCTTCAAGGTGCACATGGAGGGCTCCGTGAACGGCCACGAGTTCGAGATCGAGGGCGAGG
GCGAGGGCCGCCCCTACGAGGGCACCCAGACCGCCAAGCTGAAGGTGACCAAGGGTGGCCCCCTGCCCTT
CGCCTGGGACATCCTGTCCCCTCAGTTCATGTACGGCTCCAAGGCCTACGTGAAGCACCCCGCCGACATC
CCCGACTACTTGAAGCTGTCCTTCCCCGAGGGCTTCAAGTGGGAGCGCGTGATGAACTTCGAGGACGGCG
GCGTGGTGACCGTGACCCAGGACTCCTCCCTGCAGGACGGCGAGTTCATCTACAAGGTGAAGCTGCGCGG
CACCAACTTCCCCTCCGACGGCCCCGTAATGCAGAAGAAGACCATGGGCTGGGAGGCCTCCTCCGAGCGG
ATGTACCCCGAGGACGGCGCCCTGAAGGGCGAGATCAAGCAGAGGCTGAAGCTGAAGGACGGCGGCCACT
ACGACGCTGAGGTCAAGACCACCTACAAGGCCAAGAAGCCCGTGCAGCTGCCCGGCGCCTACAACGTCAA
CATCAAGTTGGACATCACCTCCCACAACGAGGACTACACCATCGTGGAACAGTACGAACGCGCCGAGGGC
CGCCACTCCACCGGCGGCATGGACGAACTGTACAAGTGA
